Addgene plasmid #55462: mTFP1-Actin-7
Purpose: Localization: Actin, Excitation: 462, Emission: 492
Depositing lab: Michael Davidson. Depositing organization: Florida State University, Tallahassee. Publication: Advances in fluorescent protein technology. Shaner NC, Patterson GH, Davidson MW. J Cell Sci. 2007 Dec 15;120(Pt 24):4247-60 10.1242/jcs.005801 PubMed 18057027.
Backbone
  Vector backbone: mTFP1
  Backbone size w/o insert (bp): 4750
  Vector type: Mammalian Expression
  Selectable markers: Neomycin (select with G418)
Growth in bacteria
  Bacterial resistance: Kanamycin, 50 μg/mL
  Growth temperature: 37°C
  Growth strain: DH5alpha
  Copy number: High Copy
Gene/Insert
  Gene/Insert name: Actin (alt name: NM_001101.3)
  Species: H. sapiens (human)
  Entrez Gene: ACTB (a.k.a. BKRNS, BNS, BRWS1, CSMH, DDS1, PS1TP5BP1, THC8)
  Promoter: CMV
  Tag / fusion protein: mTFP1 (N terminal on backbone)
  Cloning method: Unknown
  Sequencing primers: 5′ CMV-F; 3′ SV40pA-R
Terms and licenses: Academic/Nonprofit Terms; Industry Terms: Not Available to Industry
Depositor comments: . Excitation = 462; Emission = 492
How to cite: mTFP1-Actin-7 was a gift from Michael Davidson (Addgene plasmid # 55462 ; http://n2t.net/addgene:55462 ; RRID:Addgene_55462)
