[The description below was written by a language model from this plasmid's Addgene catalogue record.]
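Description:
mTFP1-Actin-7 is a mammalian expression plasmid that produces human beta-actin (ACTB) fused to the monomeric teal fluorescent protein mTFP1. The backbone is an mTFP1 fusion vector of about 4.75 kb without the insert. The fluorescent protein is encoded on this backbone and sits at the N terminus of the actin coding sequence. Transcription of the fusion is driven by the CMV promoter, a strong constitutive promoter in most mammalian cell lines. The listed 3′ sequencing primer anneals in an SV40 polyadenylation region, which suggests that an SV40 poly(A) signal lies downstream of the insert. The "7" in the name may refer to the linker between the two proteins, but the record does not explain it, and the cloning method is recorded as unknown.

In bacteria the plasmid is maintained at high copy number under kanamycin selection. In mammalian cells a neomycin resistance marker allows G418 selection of stable transfectants. No feature table is provided, so the origin of replication and the promoters driving the resistance marker are not documented.

The construct is intended as a localization marker for the actin cytoskeleton. The tagged actin is expected to incorporate into filaments, allowing structures such as stress fibres and lamellipodia to be seen by fluorescence microscopy in live or fixed cells. mTFP1 has a recorded excitation peak of 462 nm and an emission peak of 492 nm, which places it in the cyan-teal range. The plasmid belongs to a collection of fluorescent protein fusions associated with a review of fluorescent protein technology.
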