>Addgene plasmid #55462 | mTFP1-Actin-7 | depositor partial sequence | sequence record 85867 | insert sequence
GTCAGATCCGCTAGCGCTACCGGTCGCCACCATGGTGAGCAAGGGCGAGGAGACCACAATGGGCGTAATC
AAGCCCGACATGAAGATCAAGCTGAAGATGGAGGGCAACGTGAATGGCCACGCCTTCGTGATCGAGGGCG
AGGGCGAGGGCAAGCCCTACGACGGCACCAACACCATCAACCTGGAGGTGAAGGAGGGAGCCCCCCTGCC
CTTCTCCTACGACATTCTGACCACCGCGTTCGCCTACGGCAACAGGGCCTTCACCAAGTACCCCGACGAC
ATCCCCAACTACTTCAAGCAGTCCTTCCCCGAGGGCTACTCTTGGGAGCGCACCATGACCTTCGAGGACA
AGGGCATCGTGAAGGTGAAGTCCGACATCTCCATGGAGGAGGACTCCTTCATCTACGAGATACACCTCAA
GGGCGAGAACTTCCCCCCCAACGGCCCCGTGATGCAGAAGAAGACCACCGGCTGGGACGCCTCCACCGAG
AGGATGTACGTGCGCGACGGCGTGCTGAAGGGCGACGTCAAGCACAAGCTGCTGCTGGAGGGCGGCGGCC
ACCACCGCGTTGACTTCAAGACCATCTACAGGGCCAAGAAGGCGGTGAAGCTGCCCGACTATCACTTTGT
GGACCACCGCATCGAGATCCTGAACCACGACAAGGACTACAACAAGGTGACCGTTTACGAGAGCGCCGTG
GCCCGCAACTCCACCGACGGCATGGACGAGCTGTACAAGTCCGGACTCAGATCTCGAGCTATGGATGATG
ATATCGCCGCGCTCGTCGTCGACAACGGCTCCGGCATGTGCAAGGCCGGCTTCGCGGGCGACGATGCCCC
CCGGGCCGTCTTCCCCTCCATCGTGGGGCGCCCCAGGCACCAGGGCGTGATGGTGGGCATGGGTCAGAAG
GATTCCTATGTGGGCGACGAGGCCCAGAGCAAGAGAGGCATCCTCACCCTGAAGTACCCCATCGAGCACG
GCATCGTCACCAACTGGGACGACATGGAGAAAATCTGGCACCACACCTTCTACAATGAGCTGCGTGTGGC
TCCCGAGGAGCACCCCGTGCTGCTGACCGAGGCCCCCCTGAACCCCAAGGCCAACCGCGAGAAGATGACC
CAGATCATGTTTGAGACCTTCAACACCCCAGCCATGTACGTTGCTATCCAGGCTGTGCTATCCCTGTACG
CCTCTGGCCGTACCACTGGCATCGTGATGGACTCCGGTGACGGGGTCACCCACACTGTGCCCATCTACGA
GGGGTATGCCCTCCCCCATGCCATCCTGCGTCTGGACCTGGCTGGCCGGGACCTGACTGACTACCTCATG
AAGATCCTCACCGAGCGCGGCTACAGCTTCACCACCACGGCCGAGCGGGAAATCGTGCGTGACATTAAGG
AGAAGCTGTGCTACGTCGCCCTGGACTTCGAGCAAGAGATGGCCACGGCTGCTTCCAGCTCCTCCCTGGA
GAAGAGCTACGAGCTGCCTGACGGCCAGGTCATCACCATTGGCAATGAGCGGTTCCGCTGCCCTGAGGCA
CTCTTCCAGCCTTCCTTCCTGGGCATGGAGTCCTGTGGCATCCACGAAACTACCTTCAACTCCATCATGA
AGTGTGACGTGGACATCCGCAAAGACCTGTACGCCAACACAGTGCTGTCTGGCGGCACCACCATGTACCC
TGGCATTGCCGACAGGATGCAGAAGGAGATCACTGCCCTGGCACCCAGCACAATGAAGATCAAGATCATT
GCTCCTCCTGAGCGCAAGTACTCCGTGTGGATCGGCGGCTCCATCCTGGCCTCGCTGTCCACCTTCCAGC
AGATGTGGATCAGCAAGCAGGAGTATGACGAGTCCGGCCCCTCCATCGTCCACCGCAAATGCTTCTAGGG
ATCCACCGGATCTAGATAACTGATCATAATCAGCCATACCACATT
