>Addgene plasmid #55462 | mTFP1-Actin-7 | addgene partial sequence | sequence record 105648 | SV40pA-R 5'-GAAATTTGTGATGCTATTGC-3'
ACAACAATTGCATTCATTTTATGTTTCAGGTTCAGGGGGAGGTGTGGGAGGTTTTTTAAAGCAAGTAAAA
CCTCTACAAATGTGGTATGGCTGATTATGATCAGTTATCTAGATCCGGTGGATCCCTAGAAGCATTTGCG
GTGGACGATGGAGGGGCCGGACTCGTCATACTCCTGCTTGCTGATCCACATCTGCTGGAAGGTGGACAGC
GAGGCCAGGATGGAGCCGCCGATCCACACGGAGTACTTGCGCTCAGGAGGAGCAATGATCTTGATCTTCA
TTGTGCTGGGTGCCAGGGCAGTGATCTCCTTCTGCATCCTGTCGGCAATGCCAGGGTACATGGTGGTGCC
GCCAGACAGCACTGTGTTGGCGTACAGGTCTTTGCGGATGTCCACGTCACACTTCATGATGGAGTTGAAG
GTAGTTTCGTGGATGCCACAGGACTCCATGCCCAGGAAGGAAGGCTGGAAGAGTGCCTCAGGGCAGCGGA
ACCGCTCATTGCCAATGGTGATGACCTGGCCGTCAGGCAGCTCGTAGCTCTTCTCCAGGGAGGAGCTGGA
AGCAGCCGTGGCCATCTCTTGCTCGAAGTCCAGGGCGACGTAGCACAGCTTCTCCTTAATGTCACGCACG
ATTTCCCGCTCGGCCGTGGTGGTGAAGCTGTAGCCGCGCTCGGTGAGGATCTTCATGAGGTAGTCAGTCA
GGTCCCGGCCAGCCAGGTCCAGACGCAGGATGGCATGGGGGAGGGCATACCCCTCGTAGATGGGCACAGT
GTGGGTGACCCCGTCACCGGAGTCCATCACGATGCCAGTGGTACGGCCAGAGGCGTACAGGGATAGCACA
GCCTGGATAGCAACGTACATGGCTGG
